>Addgene plasmid #80106 | pCMV-EPN-08 (2AA3) | depositor partial sequence | sequence record 150604 | EPN-08 (2AA3)
CTAGAATTATCGATCCGGAGGTACCATGGCCGCTACTCTGTCCGCAGAGGAACGTGCGGCGCTGGGTTCT
AAATCTGGCTCCGGCTCTGACTCTGGTAGCAAGATCGAAGAGCTGTTCAAGAAACACAAGATCGTTGCCG
TGCTGCGTGCCAATAGTGTGGAAGAAGCGAAAAAGAAAGCGCTGGCGGTTTTCCTGGGCGGCGTTCATCT
GATTGAAATTACCTTTACCGTGCCGGATGCGGATACCGTGATTAAGGAACTGAGCTTTCTGAAGGAAATG
GGCGCGATTATTGGTGCGGGCACCGTGACCAGCGTGGAGCAGTGCCGTAAAGCGGTGGAAAGTGGCGCCG
AATTCATTGTGAGTCCGCACCTGGACGAGGAAATTAGCCAATTTTGCAAGGAGAAGGGTGTGTTCTATAT
GCCAGGCGTTATGACCCCGACCGAACTGGTGAAAGCCATGAAACTGGGCCATACCATCTTAAAACTGTTT
CCGGGTGAGGTGGTGGGTCCGCAGTTTGTTAAAGCGATGAAAGGTCCGTTTCCGAATGTGAAATTTGTGC
CAACCGGCGGTGTTAATCTGGACAATGTGTGCGAATGGTTCAAAGCGGGCGTGCTGGCCGTGGGCGTGGG
CAGCGCGTTAGTGAAAGGCACCCCGGTGGAAGTGGCGGAAAAGGCCAAGGCGTTCGTTGAGAAGATTCGT
GGCTGCACCGAACAGAAACTGATTAGCGAAGAAGATCTGCAGTCTCGTCCGGAACCGACCGCACCGCCGG
AAGAATCTTTCCGTTCTGGTGTTGAAACCACCACGCCACCGCAAAAACAGGAGCCGATCGACAAAGAACT
GTACCCGCTGACCTCTCTGCGTTCTCTGTTCGGTAACGACCCGTCTTCTCAGTGACTCGAGAAGCTTGCT
AGCAGATCTT
