>Addgene plasmid #80106 | pCMV-EPN-08 (2AA3) | addgene partial sequence | sequence record 162541 | CMV-F 5'-CGCAAATGGGCGGTAGGCGTG-3'
TCTCTGGCTAACTAGAGAACCCACTGCTTACTGGCTTATCGAAATTAATACGACTCACTATAGGGAGACC
CAAGCTGGCTAGCGTTTAAACGGGCCCTCTAGAATTATCGATCCGGAGGTACCATGGCCGCTACTCTGTC
CGCAGAGGAACGTGCGGCGCTGGGTTCTAAATCTGGCTCCGGCTCTGACTCTGGTAGCAAGATCGAAGAG
CTGTTCAAGAAACACAAGATCGTTGCCGTGCTGCGTGCCAATAGTGTGGAAGAAGCGAAAAAGAAAGCGC
TGGCGGTTTTCCTGGGCGGCGTTCATCTGATTGAAATTACCTTTACCGTGCCGGATGCGGATACCGTGAT
TAAGGAACTGAGCTTTCTGAAGGAAATGGGCGCGATTATTGGTGCGGGCACCGTGACCAGCGTGGAGCAG
TGCCGTAAAGCGGTGGAAAGTGGCGCCGAATTCATTGTGAGTCCGCACCTGGACGAGGAAATTAGCCAAT
TTTGCAAGGAGAAGGGTGTGTTCTATATGCCAGGCGTTATGACCCCGACCGAACTGGTGAAAGCCATGAA
ACTGGGCCATACCATCTTAAAACTGTTTCCGGGTGAGGTGGTGGGTCCGCAGTTTGTTAAAGCGATGAAA
GGTCCGTTTCCGAATGTGAAATTTGTGCCAACCGGCGGTGTTAATCTGGACAATGTGTGCGAATGGTTCA
AAGCGGGCGTGCTGGCCGTGGGCGTGGGCAGCGCGTTAGTGAAAGGCACCCCGGTGGAAGTGGCGGAAAA
GGCCAAGGCGTTCGTTGAGAAGATTCGTGGCTGCACCGAACAGAAACTGATTAGCGAAGAAGATCTGCAG
TCTCGTCCGGAACCGACCGCACCGCCGGAAGAATCTTTCCGTTCTGGTGTTGAAACCACCACGCCACCGC
AAAAACAGGAGCCGATCGACAAAGAACTGTACCCGCTGACCTCTCTGCGTTCTCTGTTCGGTAACGACCC
GTCTTCTCAGTGACTCGAGAAGCTTGCTAGCAGATCTT
