>Addgene plasmid #80106 | pCMV-EPN-08 (2AA3) | addgene partial sequence | sequence record 162542 | Bglob-pA-R 5'-ttttggcagagggaaaaaga-3'
GACGGGTCGTTACCGAACAGAGAACGCAGAGAGGTCAGCGGGTACAGTTCTTTGTCGATCGGCTCCTGTT
TTTGCGGTGGCGTGGTGGTTTCAACACCAGAACGGAAAGATTCTTCCGGCGGTGCGGTCGGTTCCGGACG
AGACTGCAGATCTTCTTCGCTAATCAGTTTCTGTTCGGTGCAGCCACGAATCTTCTCAACGAACGCCTTG
GCCTTTTCCGCCACTTCCACCGGGGTGCCTTTCACTAACGCGCTGCCCACGCCCACGGCCAGCACGCCCG
CTTTGAACCATTCGCACACATTGTCCAGATTAACACCGCCGGTTGGCACAAATTTCACATTCGGAAACGG
ACCTTTCATCGCTTTAACAAACTGCGGACCCACCACCTCACCCGGAAACAGTTTTAAGATGGTATGGCCC
AGTTTCATGGCTTTCACCAGTTCGGTCGGGGTCATAACGCCTGGCATATAGAACACACCCTTCTCCTTGC
AAAATTGGCTAATTTCCTCGTCCAGGTGCGGACTCACAATGAATTCGGCGCCACTTTCCACCGCTTTACG
GCACTGCTCCACGCTGGTCACGGTGCCCGCACCAATAATCGCGCCCATTTCCTTCAGAAAGCTCAGTTCC
TTAATCACGGTATCCGCATCCGGCACGGTAAAGGTAATTTCAATCAGATGAACGCCGCCCAGGAAAACCG
CCAGCGCTTTCTTTTTCGCTTCTTCCACACTATTGGCACGCAGCACGGCAACGATCTTGTGTTTCTTGAA
CAGCTCTTCGATCTTGCTACCAGAGTCAGAGCCGGAGCCAGATTTAGAACCCAGCGCCGCACGTTCCTCT
GCGGACAGAGTAGCGGCCATGGTACCTCCGGATCGATAATTCTAGAGGGCCCGTTTAAACGCTAGCCAGC
TTGGGTCTCCCTATAGTGAGTCGTA
