[The description below was written by a language model from this plasmid's Addgene catalogue record.]
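Description:
pCMV-EPN-08 (2AA3) is a mammalian expression plasmid built on a pCMV backbone (about 5.4 kb without insert), with the coding sequence cloned between the KpnI and XhoI sites. It is maintained as a high-copy plasmid in E. coli under ampicillin selection and carries a neomycin resistance marker, allowing G418 selection of transfected mammalian cells. The record lists both mammalian and bacterial expression as vector types. The promoter is not given as a separate field, although the backbone name implies CMV-driven transcription. No feature table is provided, so the origins of replication, polyadenylation signals and other backbone elements are not documented here.

The insert, EPN-08 (2AA3), encodes a modular fusion protein described as Palm2(2AA3)-12GS-I3-01-myc-Late1. Read in order, this comprises an N-terminal Palm2 module, apparently a palmitoylation-type membrane-binding signal, a 12-residue glycine-serine linker, the designed self-assembling nanocage subunit I3-01, a myc epitope tag for detection, and a C-terminal "Late1" element, apparently a late-domain motif of the kind viruses use to recruit the ESCRT machinery for membrane scission. The "2AA3" label probably indicates alanine substitutions at positions 2 and 3 of the Palm2 element. If so, this would be a mutant version lacking membrane anchoring, but the record does not spell this out.

The associated work concerns designed proteins that induce release of nanocage-containing extracellular vesicles ("enveloped protein nanocages"), which combine membrane binding, self-assembly and ESCRT recruitment. This construct most plausibly serves as a control that tests whether the membrane-targeting module is required for vesicle release from transfected mammalian cells.
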