Addgene plasmid #80106: pCMV-EPN-08 (2AA3)
Purpose: Palm2(2AA3)-12GS-I3-01-myc-Late1
Depositing lab: Neil King. Depositing organization: University of Washington. Publication: Designed proteins induce the formation of nanocage-containing extracellular vesicles. Votteler J, Ogohara C, Yi S, Hsia Y, Nattermann U, Belnap DM, King NP, Sundquist WI. Nature. 2016 Dec 8;540(7632):292-295. doi: 10.1038/nature20607. Epub 2016 Nov 30. PubMed 27919066.
Backbone
  Vector backbone: pCMV
  Backbone size w/o insert (bp): 5443
  Modifications to backbone: Inserts were cloned into the Kpn1 and Xho1 sites
  Vector type: Mammalian Expression, Bacterial Expression
  Selectable markers: Neomycin (select with G418)
Growth in bacteria
  Bacterial resistance: Ampicillin, 100 μg/mL
  Growth temperature: 37°C
  Growth strain: DH5alpha
  Copy number: High Copy
Gene/Insert
  Gene/Insert name: EPN-08 (2AA3)
Terms and licenses: Academic/Nonprofit Terms; Industry Terms: Not Available to Industry
How to cite: pCMV-EPN-08 (2AA3) was a gift from Neil King (Addgene plasmid # 80106 ; http://n2t.net/addgene:80106 ; RRID:Addgene_80106)
